Addgene plasmid #131771: EZ-L498
Purpose: PPGK1_FUSN_Citrine _PixE_TCYC1
Depositing lab: Jared Toettcher. Depositing organization: Princeton University. Publication: Light-based control of metabolic flux through assembly of synthetic organelles. Zhao EM, Suek N, Wilson MZ, Dine E, Pannucci NL, Gitai Z, Avalos JL, Toettcher JE. Nat Chem Biol. 2019 Jun;15(6):589-597. doi: 10.1038/s41589-019-0284-8. Epub 2019 May 13. PubMed 31086330.
Backbone
  Vector backbone: Yeast Expression
  Total vector size (bp): 9606
  Vector type: Yeast Expression ; Integration into HIS3 locus
  Selectable markers: HIS3
Growth in bacteria
  Bacterial resistance: Ampicillin, 100 μg/mL
  Growth temperature: 37°C
  Growth strain: DH5alpha
  Copy number: Unknown
Gene/Insert
  Gene/Insert name: PPGK1_FUSN_Citrine _PixE_TCYC1
  Species: Synthetic
  Insert size (bp): 2523
  Promoter: PGK
  Cloning method: Gibson Cloning
  Sequencing primers: 5′ n/a
Terms and licenses: Academic/Nonprofit Terms; Industry Terms: Not Available to Industry
How to cite: EZ-L498 was a gift from Jared Toettcher (Addgene plasmid # 131771 ; http://n2t.net/addgene:131771 ; RRID:Addgene_131771)
