[The description below was written by a language model from this plasmid's Addgene catalogue record and pLannotate feature annotations shown in this document.]
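Description:
EZ-L498 is a 9.6 kb yeast expression plasmid designed for integration into the HIS3 locus of Saccharomyces cerevisiae rather than for episomal maintenance; no yeast replication origin or centromere is annotated. In E. coli it is propagated through a high-copy ColE1/pUC-type origin with ampicillin resistance (AmpR), and the pBluescript-like backbone also carries an f1 origin, T3 and T7 promoters, and lac promoter/lacZα remnants. Yeast transformants are selected with a complete HIS3 gene under its own promoter. Fragments of the genes that neighbour HIS3 in the genome (DED1, MRM1/PET56 and an adjacent uncharacterised ORF) flank the marker and expression cassette and most likely serve as homology for targeting the locus. Short URA3, rop and bom fragments appear to be leftovers from earlier cloning steps.

The payload, assembled by Gibson cloning, is a synthetic fusion protein listed as FUSN–Citrine–PixE, driven by the constitutive PGK1 promoter and terminated by the CYC1 terminator. The feature tables identify an N-terminal fragment of human FUS, the intrinsically disordered region commonly used to promote protein clustering and phase separation, followed by the yellow fluorescent protein Citrine. Neither the PGK1 promoter nor PixE was recognised by the annotation software. However, unannotated stretches upstream of FUS and between Citrine and the terminator are consistent with their presence as catalogued. PixE is a cyanobacterial partner of the blue-light sensor PixD. The associated publication concerns light-controlled assembly of synthetic organelles for steering metabolic flux, so this construct probably supplies a fluorescently trackable PixE component of such a light-responsive clustering system. The depositor and sequencing-derived records show the same features, differing only in their start coordinate.
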