Features (pLannotate 1.2.2; 26 found; start..end, strand, type, name):
     13..31      -  promoter       T3 promoter: promoter for bacteriophage T3 RNA polymerase
     76..92      -  protein_bind   lac operator: The lac repressor binds to the lac operator to inhibit transcription in E. coli. This inhibition can be relieved by adding lactose or isopropyl-β-D-thiogalactopyranoside (IPTG). lac repressor encoded by lacI
    100..130     -  promoter       lac promoter: promoter for the E. coli lac operon
    145..166     -  protein_bind   CAP binding site: CAP binding activates transcription in the presence of cAMP. E. coli catabolite activator protein
    179..271     -  CDS            lacI (fragment): lac repressor; lacI; The lac repressor binds to the lac operator to inhibit transcription in E. coli. This inhibition can be relieved by adding lactose or isopropyl-β-D-thiogalactopyranoside (IPTG).
    454..1042    -  rep_origin     ori: high-copy-number ColE1/pMB1/pBR322/pUC origin of replication
   1213..2073    -  CDS            AmpR: β-lactamase; bla; confers resistance to ampicillin, carbenicillin, and related antibiotics
   2074..2178    -  promoter       AmpR promoter: bla
   2289..2324    +  CDS            rop (fragment): Rop protein, which maintains plasmids at low copy number; rop
   2426..2475    +  misc_feature   bom (fragment): basis of mobility region from pBR322
   2483..2615    +  promoter       URA3 promoter (fragment): S. cerevisiae URA3
   2615..2707    +  CDS            URA3 (fragment): PYRF_YEAST - Experimental evidence at protein level: Swiss-Prot protein existence level 1. From Saccharomyces cerevisiae (strain ATCC 204508 / S288c) (Baker's yeast).
   2763..2814    +  misc_feature   bom (fragment): basis of mobility region from pBR322
   2842..3270    -  rep_origin     f1 ori (sequence partly withheld): f1 bacteriophage origin of replication; arrow indicates direction of (+) strand synthesis
   3274..3431    -  CDS            lacZα (fragment): LacZα fragment of β-galactosidase; lacZ fragment
   3434..3452    +  promoter       T7 promoter: promoter for bacteriophage T7 RNA polymerase
   3527..3724    -  CDS            DED1 (fragment): DED1_YEAST - Also known as SPP81. Experimental evidence at protein level: Swiss-Prot protein existence level 1. ATP-binding RNA helicase involved in translation initiation. Remodels RNA in response to ADP and ATP concentrations by facilitating disruption, but also formation of RNA duplexes. Has weak ATP-dependent affinity for dsRNA, but strong ATP-dependent affinity for ssRNA. Acts as a virus host factor involved in the replication of the MBV and the L-A viruses by promoting the negative-strand RNA synthesis. May be involved in recognition of the preinitiation complex and DNA binding of the RN
   3720..4052    -  CDS            YO201_YEAST (fragment): Protein uncertain: Swiss-Prot protein existence level 5. From Saccharomyces cerevisiae (strain ATCC 204508 / S288c) (Baker's yeast).
   4826..4844    +  misc_feature   MCS (fragment): pBluescript multiple cloning site
   4851..5450    +  CDS            FUS (fragment): FUS_HUMAN - Also known as TLS. Experimental evidence at protein level: Swiss-Prot protein existence level 1. DNA/RNA-binding protein that plays a role in various cellular processes such as transcription regulation, RNA splicing, RNA transport, DNA repair and damage response (PubMed:27731383). Binds to nascent pre-mRNAs and acts as a molecular mediator between RNA polymerase II and U1 small nuclear ribonucleoprotein thereby coupling transcription and splicing (PubMed:26124092). Binds also its own pre- mRNA and autoregulates its expression; this autoregulation mechanism is mediated by non-sense-
   5502..6218    +  CDS            Citrine: Citrine is a basic (constitutively fluorescent) yellow fluorescent protein published in 2001, derived from Aequorea victoria. It has moderate acid sensitivity.
   7392..7639    +  terminator     CYC1 terminator: S. cerevisiae CYC1; transcription terminator for CYC1
   7690..7878    -  CDS            DED1 (fragment): DED1_CANGA - Protein inferred from homology: Swiss-Prot protein existence level 3. ATP-binding RNA helicase involved in translation initiation. Remodels RNA in response to ADP and ATP concentrations by facilitating disruption, but also formation of RNA duplexes (By similarity). From Candida glabrata (strain ATCC 2001 / CBS 138 / JCM 3761 / NBRC 0622 / NRRL Y-65) (Yeast) (Torulopsis glabrata).
   8365..9000    -  CDS            HIS3: HIS7_YEAST - Experimental evidence at protein level: Swiss-Prot protein existence level 1. From Saccharomyces cerevisiae (strain ATCC 204508 / S288c) (Baker's yeast).
   9106..9293    -  promoter       HIS3 promoter: S. cerevisiae HIS3
   9343..9570    +  CDS            MRM1 (fragment): MRM1_YEAST - Also known as PET56 From Saccharomyces cerevisiae (strain ATCC 204508 / S288c) (Baker's yeast).
>Addgene plasmid #131771 | EZ-L498 | depositor full sequence | sequence record 253014 | EZ-L498 sequence 9606 bps
CAGCTTTTGTTCCCTTTAGTGAGGGTTAATTCCGAGCTTGGCGTAATCATGGTCATAGCTGTTTCCTGTG
TGAAATTGTTATCCGCTCACAATTCCACACAACATAGGAGCCGGAAGCATAAAGTGTAAAGCCTGGGGTG
CCTAATGAGTGAGCTAACTCACATTAATTGCGTTGCGCTCACTGCCCGCTTTCCAGTCGGGAAACCTGTC
GTGCCAGCTGCATTAATGAATCGGCCAACGCGCGGGGAGAGGCGGTTTGCGTATTGGGCGCTCTTCCGCT
TCCTCGCTCACTGACTCGCTGCGCTCGGTCGTTCGGCTGCGGCGAGCGGTATCAGCTCACTCAAAGGCGG
TAATACGGTTATCCACAGAATCAGGGGATAACGCAGGAAAGAACATGTGAGCAAAAGGCCAGCAAAAGGC
CAGGAACCGTAAAAAGGCCGCGTTGCTGGCGTTTTTCCATAGGCTCCGCCCCCCTGACGAGCATCACAAA
AATCGACGCTCAAGTCAGAGGTGGCGAAACCCGACAGGACTATAAAGATACCAGGCGTTTCCCCCTGGAA
GCTCCCTCGTGCGCTCTCCTGTTCCGACCCTGCCGCTTACCGGATACCTGTCCGCCTTTCTCCCTTCGGG
AAGCGTGGCGCTTTCTCATAGCTCACGCTGTAGGTATCTCAGTTCGGTGTAGGTCGTTCGCTCCAAGCTG
GGCTGTGTGCACGAACCCCCCGTTCAGCCCGACCGCTGCGCCTTATCCGGTAACTATCGTCTTGAGTCCA
ACCCGGTAAGACACGACTTATCGCCACTGGCAGCAGCCACTGGTAACAGGATTAGCAGAGCGAGGTATGT
AGGCGGTGCTACAGAGTTCTTGAAGTGGTGGCCTAACTACGGCTACACTAGAAGAACAGTATTTGGTATC
TGCGCTCTGCTGAAGCCAGTTACCTTCGGAAAAAGAGTTGGTAGCTCTTGATCCGGCAAACAAACCACCG
CTGGTAGCGGTGGTTTTTTTGTTTGCAAGCAGCAGATTACGCGCAGAAAAAAAGGATCTCAAGAAGATCC
TTTGATCTTTTCTACGGGGTCTGACGCTCAGTGGAACGAAAACTCACGTTAAGGGATTTTGGTCATGAGA
TTATCAAAAAGGATCTTCACCTAGATCCTTTTAAATTAAAAATGAAGTTTTAAATCAATCTAAAGTATAT
ATGAGTAAACTTGGTCTGACAGTTACCAATGCTTAATCAGTGAGGCACCTATCTCAGCGATCTGTCTATT
TCGTTCATCCATAGTTGCCTGACTCCCCGTCGTGTAGATAACTACGATACGGGAGGGCTTACCATCTGGC
CCCAGTGCTGCAATGATACCGCGAGACCCACGCTCACCGGCTCCAGATTTATCAGCAATAAACCAGCCAG
CCGGAAGGGCCGAGCGCAGAAGTGGTCCTGCAACTTTATCCGCCTCCATCCAGTCTATTAATTGTTGCCG
GGAAGCTAGAGTAAGTAGTTCGCCAGTTAATAGTTTGCGCAACGTTGTTGCCATTGCTACAGGCATCGTG
GTGTCACGCTCGTCGTTTGGTATGGCTTCATTCAGCTCCGGTTCCCAACGATCAAGGCGAGTTACATGAT
CCCCCATGTTGTGCAAAAAAGCGGTTAGCTCCTTCGGTCCTCCGATCGTTGTCAGAAGTAAGTTGGCCGC
AGTGTTATCACTCATGGTTATGGCAGCACTGCATAATTCTCTTACTGTCATGCCATCCGTAAGATGCTTT
TCTGTGACTGGTGAGTACTCAACCAAGTCATTCTGAGAATAGTGTATGCGGCGACCGAGTTGCTCTTGCC
CGGCGTCAATACGGGATAATACCGCGCCACATAGCAGAACTTTAAAAGTGCTCATCATTGGAAAACGTTC
TTCGGGGCGAAAACTCTCAAGGATCTTACCGCTGTTGAGATCCAGTTCGATGTAACCCACTCGTGCACCC
AACTGATCTTCAGCATCTTTTACTTTCACCAGCGTTTCTGGGTGAGCAAAAACAGGAAGGCAAAATGCCG
CAAAAAAGGGAATAAGGGCGACACGGAAATGTTGAATACTCATACTCTTCCTTTTTCAATATTATTGAAG
CATTTATCAGGGTTATTGTCTCATGAGCGGATACATATTTGAATGTATTTAGAAAAATAAACAAATAGGG
GTTCCGCGCACATTTCCCCGAAAAGTGCCACCTGACGTCCTCGGCGCGTGACGTCTAAGAAACCATTATT
ATCATGACATTAACCTATAAAAATAGGCGTATCACGAGGCCCTTTCGTCTCGCGCGTTTCGGTGATGACG
GTGAAAACCTCTGACACATGCAGCTCCCGGAGACGGTCACAGCTTGTCTGTAAGCGGATGCCGGGAGCAG
ACAAGCCCGTCAGGGCGCGTCAGCGGGTGTTGGCGGGTGTCGGGGCTGGCTTAACTATGCGGCATCAGAG
CAGATTGTACTGAGAGTGCACCATACCACCTTTTCAATTCATCATTTTTTTTTTATTCTTTTTTTTGATT
TCGGTTTCCTTGAAATTTTTTTGATTCGGTAATCTCCGAACAGAAGGAAGAACGAAGGAAGGAGCACAGA
CTTAGATTGGTATATATACGCATATTGGGTCAGCAGTACAGAACCCTCGACGAAGTTGTAAGTGGTGGAT
CAGATATCATCATTGTTGGCAGAGGACTTTTCGCCAAGGGTAGAGATCCTAATACTAAACTCACAAATTA
GAGCTTCAATTTAATTATATCAGTTATTACCCTATGCGGTGTGAAATACCGCACAGATGCGTAAGGAGAA
AATACCGCATCAGGAAATTGTAAGCGTTAATATTTTGTTAAAATTCGCGTTAAATTTTTGTTAAATCAGC
TCATTTTTTAACCAATAGGCCGAAATCGGCAAAATCCCTTATAAATCAAAAGAATAGACCGAGATAGGGT
[37 nt withheld, positions 2941-2977]
AAAGAACGTGGACTCCAACGTCAAAGG
[49 nt withheld, positions 3005-3053]
T
[91 nt withheld, positions 3055-3145]
G
[124 nt withheld, positions 3147-3270]
CCATTCGCCATTCAGGCTGCGCAACTGTTGGGAAGGGCGATCGGTGCGGGCCTCTTCGCTATTACGCCAG
CTGGCGAAAGGGGGATGTGCTGCAAGGCGATTAAGTTGGGTAACGCCAGGGTTTTCCCAGTCACGACGTT
GTAAAACGACGGCCAGTGAATTGTAATACGACTCACTATAGGGGGCCAGCGTGGCCGTTTAAACATTTAA
ATGGCCGGCCGCTGCCACCGTTGTTTCCACCGAAGAAACCACCGTTGCCGTAACCACCACGACGGTTGTT
GCTAAAGAAGCTGCCACCGCCACGGCCACCGTTGTAGCCGCCGTTGTTGTTATTGTAGTTGCTACTGTTA
TTTCTGGCACTTCTTGGTTTTCCTCTTAAGTGAGGAGGAACATAACCATTCTCGTTGTTGTCGTTGATGC
TTAAATTTTGCACTTGTTCGCTCAGTTCAGCCATAATATGAAATGCTTTTCTTGTTGTTCTTACGGAATA
CCACTTGCCACCTATCACCACAACTAACTTTTTCCCGTTCCTCCATCTCTTTTATATTTTTTTTCTGGAG
TTCAAGAGAAAAAAAAAGAAAAAGCAAAAAGAAAAAAGGAAAGCGCGCCTCGTTCAGAATGACACGTATA
GAATGATGCATTACCTTGTCATCTTCAGTATCATACTGTTCGTATACATACTTACTGACATTCATAGGTA
TACATATATACACATGTATATATATCGTATGCTGCAGCTTTAAATAATCGGTGTCAAGATCTGAGCTCCA
CCGCGGTGGCGGCCGCTTATTTACTCAGGATCCCGCATGTTGCAGGTGGGAGTTCCAGCTCCCGGGAAAC
AGCTGCAAGAATTACTCGTGAGTAAGGAAAGAGTGAGGAACTATCGCATACCTGCATTTAAAGATGCCGA
TTTGGGCGCGAATCCTTTATTTTGGCTTCACCCTCATACTATTATCAGGGCCAGAAAAAGGAAGTGTTTC
CCTCCTTCTTGAATTGATGTTACCCTCATAAAGCACGTGGCCTCTTATCGAGAAAGAAATTACCGTCGCT
CGTGATTTGTTTGCAAAAAGAACAAAACTGAAAAAACCCAGACACGCTCGACTTCCTGTCTTCCTATTGA
TTGCAGCTTCCAATTTCGTCACACAACAAGGTCCTAGCGACGGCTCACAGGTTTTGTAACAAGCAATCGA
AGGTTCTGGAATGGCGGGAAAGGGTTTAGTACCACATGCTATGATGCCCACTGTGATCTCCAGAGCAAAG
TTCGTTCGATCGTACTGTTACTCTCTCTCTTTCAAACAGAATTGTCCGAATCGTGTGACAACAACAGCCT
GTTCTCACACACTCTTTTCTTCTAACCAAGGGGGTGGTTTAGTTTAGTAGAACCTCGTGAAACTTACATT
TACATATATATAAACTTGCATAAATTGGTCAATGCAAGAAATACATATTTGGTCTTTTCTAATTCGTAGT
TTTTCAAGTTCTTAGATGCTTTCTTTTTCTCTTTTTTACAGATCATCAAGGAAGTAATTATCTACTTTTT
ACAACAAATATAAAACACCGCGGTGGCGGCCGCTAAAATCATGGCCTCAAACGATTATACCCAACAAGCA
ACCCAAAGCTATGGGGCCTACCCCACCCAGCCCGGGCAGGGCTATTCCCAGCAGAGCAGTCAGCCCTACG
GACAGCAGAGTTACAGTGGTTATAGCCAGTCCACGGACACTTCAGGCTATGGCCAGAGCAGCTATTCTTC
TTATGGCCAGAGCCAGAACACAGGCTATGGAACTCAGTCAACTCCCCAGGGATATGGCTCGACTGGCGGC
TATGGCAGTAGCCAGAGCTCCCAATCGTCTTACGGGCAGCAGTCCTCCTATCCTGGCTATGGCCAGCAGC
CAGCTCCCAGCAGCACCTCGGGAAGTTACGGTAGCAGTTCTCAGAGCAGCAGCTATGGGCAGCCCCAGAG
TGGGAGCTACAGCCAGCAGCCTAGCTATGGTGGACAGCAGCAAAGCTATGGACAGCAGCAAAGCTATAAT
CCCCCTCAGGGCTATGGACAGCAGAACCAGTACAACAGCAGCAGTGGTGGTGGAGGTGGAGGTGGAGGTG
GAGGTAACTATGGCCAAGATCAATCCTCCATGAGTAGTGGTGGTGGCAGTGGTGGCGGTTATGGCAATCA
AGACCAGAGTGGTGGAGGTGGCAGCGGTGGCTATGGACAGCAGGACCGTGGAGGTGGAGGAATGGTGAGC
AAGGGCGAGGAGCTGTTCACCGGGGTGGTGCCCATCCTGGTCGAGCTGGACGGCGACGTAAACGGCCACA
AGTTCAGCGTGTCCGGCGAGGGCGAGGGCGATGCCACCTACGGCAAGCTGACCCTGAAGTTCATCTGCAC
CACCGGCAAGCTGCCCGTGCCCTGGCCCACCCTCGTGACCACCTTCGGCTACGGCCTGATGTGCTTCGCC
CGCTACCCCGACCACATGAAGCAGCACGACTTCTTCAAGTCCGCCATGCCCGAAGGCTACGTCCAGGAGC
GCACCATCTTCTTCAAGGACGACGGCAACTACAAGACCCGCGCCGAGGTGAAGTTCGAGGGCGACACCCT
GGTGAACCGCATCGAGCTGAAGGGCATCGACTTCAAGGAGGACGGCAACATCCTGGGGCACAAGCTGGAG
TACAACTACAACAGCCACAACGTCTATATCATGGCCGACAAGCAGAAGAACGGCATCAAGGTGAACTTCA
AGATCCGCCACAACATCGAGGACGGCAGCGTGCAGCTCGCCGACCACTACCAGCAGAACACCCCCATCGG
CGACGGCCCCGTGCTGCTGCCCGACAACCACTACCTGAGCTACCAGTCCGCCCTGAGCAAAGACCCCAAC
GAGAAGCGCGATCACATGGTCCTGCTGGAGTTCGTGACCGCCGCCGGGATCACTCTCGGCATGGACGAGC
TGTACAAGGCGGCCACGCGTATGAGCAATTCAGTTTTGTCCACTTCTTCCCCAGGTAATATCCAAACTCG
GCAGGCGATTCCGGCCCAACTCCTCTATTCCCTCGTCAACCAAAAAGCCAGCGGCAAACTTGTGGTACAA
AACCCCTTTGACGAATTTGTTTATTGGCAAGTTTATTTGGGGGATGGTCGTATTCACTTGGCCAACAGCG
CCAATGGTTGTTCCGAAAGACTTAATTATCTGATTGGTAGCACCCTTCGTCAGAAGGGCATTGAACTGCC
ATCAAGAATTGCTGACGATTATATTTTTCTTTCCGGGCTCTGGAAAAGGGATGTTTTTTCCTTTCAGCAA
ACCCGCTCGATTCTGACCCAAGCTAGCCAAGAAGCCTTAGTTCAGGTACTTTCCTTACCTAAAACATCCT
ATCGTTTTAATCAAGAAAAAGAACTGAGCGAACTATTTTTGAATTTAGAGTTAGAAAAAACTATTACCCC
CATCAAACATAAAATTCGCTATTGGTGGGAATTGAGGTCCTATATTAACTCGCCTTTCCAGCGACCCCTA
GTGGAAAACTGGCTTAGTCTGCGCCAAAATTTGGTGAAAAATAACCTCCATGGCCAACATTGGCTAAAAC
GCTTCCACACTTGCTTGGAAAATCTAAATTGCTTATATGAAATTGCCGGGCATTTGGAAATCAGTACTTT
GGAGTTGGCATTAATGCTACAGCCCATGGTCAAGACTGGCGAAATCAAGATGCTGCCTTATCAAGAAATT
CAAACGGATGACCGCCCTTTGGTGGCTTATGTTGACCATAGGGAAGTCCAGCAGCGCATGATGACCTATT
CTTTGGAAAAAGAAGGCTATCGAGCCTTAGTACTGGATGATCCCTTTCGGGCTTTAACGGTGTTGTTGAA
TTCTCCCCCCAATCTGATTATCATAAATACTGACTTGCCGGACATGAACGGTTATCAACTCTGTTCGTTT
TGCCGTAAGTCCAATCAACTTAAAGATGTGCCGATCCTACTATTGGGGAAAGGTGACAATTTGATCAGCG
GTATTCGTATCAAACTTTGTCAAGCTTCTGGGTACTTAAGTGAGCCTTTTGTTCCAGAAGAATTACTCGA
TCGGGTGGCAAAACTCCTTCCCACCAATAAAACCAACTCCTGAGTCGACCTCGAGTAATGATCATGTAAT
TAGTTATGTCACGCTTACATTCACGCCCTCCCCCCACATCCGCTCTAACCGAAAAGGAAGGAGTTAGACA
ACCTGAAGTCTAGGTCCCTATTTATTTTTTTATAGTTATGTTAGTATTAAGAACGTTATTTATATTTCAA
ATTTTTCTTTTTTTTCTGTACAGACGCGTGTACGCATGTAACATTATACTGAAAACCTTGCTTGAGAAGG
TTTTGGGACGCTCGAAGGCTTTAATTTGCGGCCTTATCGCCGGCGAATAAATTAAGGCGCGCCAACATAT
CCGGAGGTACCCAAAGCCGAATCCACCACGGTCACCGTTGTTTCTGAAGAAACCACCACGGCCGCCACCG
TTGTTGAAACCACCACGAGGAGCAGAATCGCCTCTTCTGCCACCACCGTTACGGATGTGAGGTGGAACGT
AACCACCACGTCTTTGTTGCCCTTCAGGCATGGAAACTTGCTCTGCTAACTCAGTCATATTGGATATATG
TATTACTTTCTTTATTTTTTGTAGTTTAGTCTTCTATTTCTTTTATAGTTTGGTATCTTTTTGCAAAAAA
TTTACCTCTATATCGTGTTCGTGCGTATTTCTTCCTCTATAATATGAAAAGAAAGGCAGTAGTCTTGGTT
TTCTATTATTCCAAATATTACAAGAATACCCAGAACCACAAGAAGCAGAAGAAACTAACTGCTTTATATA
CTTAATTTCCCGCCACAAGCTCATCGCCCAGAAGTTTTTTTCAGTTTTTCACCTGACAATCTGGCAGCTC
GCTGAAAAATTTTCACCTGGGGTCGCCTGCTACGTAGAGTGATCACGTTTATGAATAGCACATTATATAG
TGGCCCAGACGGTCTGATGGTAGTTCATGTAGTTAAGAATAAATACTCTGTTTGTGTGATTTCTATGTGT
ACGTTATCTATATAAATATTGTTGATGGTGGTAGCTGTGGGCTGTGTTCTATGCTAGGACACCCTTAGTG
GATGGAACGTCATCGCGACCCGTAGGTGTTCTTGCCTCTCTGATGGCGATGGCGAGCGCCTTGAAAGCTG
ATTCGGAGCGGTGGTGGTCGTTGGTGCCCCGCAGACAGTCCACATGCATGGTGATACGCGCCTCAGTGGC
GAAACTCTCCAAGAAGTGCGGGATCATCTCTGTGGATAGCTGGCCTATGCGTTCTCGCTTCAGGCCCAGC
TCCACCACGGCGAAAGGCCTATTGGAGAAGTCAACCACAGCGCGGCTCAGCGCCTCGTCCAGTGGTGCAA
ACCCATGCCCGAACCTCTTGATACCACGCACGGAGCCAAGCGCCTCCTTGAACGCTTGGCCCAGCGCAAT
CCCACAGTCCTCAACAGTGTGGTGGTCATCGATGTGCAAGTCCCCTATACACTCCAGGATCAGAGACCAC
CCGCCATGCTTCGCCAGCGCAGTCAACATGTGGTCCAAAAACCCAACTCCAGTGTGCACATGGATGGTCT
GCCCATCACCACTAGCATATTCCTTGCCCAGTATGCTCTCCCGTACAGAAACAGACCCACCGTCAAGATC
CAGCGCCAGCTGTATATTCGTCTCCTGCGTAACCCTCTTAACAAACGCCATCCTTTGCTCGATGCTTCTC
TTTGCTTCAATTATCTCAACTTTAAGTAAACCTGAAGTAAACTAGAACTAGATTAAATCAGAAGGCATCC
GCAGCTTTATATACATATAGAGCCTCTTTGCCTTCGTTTATCTTGCCTGCTCATTTTTTAGTATATTCTT
CGAAGAAATCACATTACTTTATATAATGTATAATTCATTATGTGATAATGCCAATCGCTAAGAAAAAAAA
AGAGTCATCCGCTAGGTGGAAAAAAAAAAATGAAAATCATTACCGAGGCATAAAAAAATATAGAGTGTAC
TAGAGGAGGCCAAGAGTAATAGAAAAAGAAAATTGCGGGAAAGGACTGTGTTATGACTTCCCTGACTAAT
GCCGTGTTCAAACGATACCTGGCAGTGACTCCTAGCGCTCACCAAGCTCTTAAAACGAGAATTAAGAAAA
AGTCGTCATCTTTCGATAAGTTTTTCCCACAGCAAAGCAATAGTAGAAAAAAACAATGGGAAACGTTGAA
TGAAGACAAAGCGTCGTGGTTTAAAAGGAAATACGCTCACGTACATGCTAGGGAACAGGACCGTGCAGCG
GCCAGCGTGGCCGTTTAAACATTTAAATGGCCGGCC
