Features (pLannotate 1.2.2; 26 found; start..end, strand, type, name):
      1..600     +  CDS            FUS (fragment): FUS_HUMAN - Also known as TLS. Experimental evidence at protein level: Swiss-Prot protein existence level 1. DNA/RNA-binding protein that plays a role in various cellular processes such as transcription regulation, RNA splicing, RNA transport, DNA repair and damage response (PubMed:27731383). Binds to nascent pre-mRNAs and acts as a molecular mediator between RNA polymerase II and U1 small nuclear ribonucleoprotein thereby coupling transcription and splicing (PubMed:26124092). Binds also its own pre- mRNA and autoregulates its expression; this autoregulation mechanism is mediated by non-sense-
    652..1368    +  CDS            Citrine: Citrine is a basic (constitutively fluorescent) yellow fluorescent protein published in 2001, derived from Aequorea victoria. It has moderate acid sensitivity.
   2542..2789    +  terminator     CYC1 terminator: S. cerevisiae CYC1; transcription terminator for CYC1
   2840..3028    -  CDS            DED1 (fragment): DED1_CANGA - Protein inferred from homology: Swiss-Prot protein existence level 3. ATP-binding RNA helicase involved in translation initiation. Remodels RNA in response to ADP and ATP concentrations by facilitating disruption, but also formation of RNA duplexes (By similarity). From Candida glabrata (strain ATCC 2001 / CBS 138 / JCM 3761 / NBRC 0622 / NRRL Y-65) (Yeast) (Torulopsis glabrata).
   3515..4150    -  CDS            HIS3: HIS7_YEAST - Experimental evidence at protein level: Swiss-Prot protein existence level 1. From Saccharomyces cerevisiae (strain ATCC 204508 / S288c) (Baker's yeast).
   4256..4443    -  promoter       HIS3 promoter: S. cerevisiae HIS3
   4493..4720    +  CDS            MRM1 (fragment): MRM1_YEAST - Also known as PET56 From Saccharomyces cerevisiae (strain ATCC 204508 / S288c) (Baker's yeast).
   4769..4787    -  promoter       T3 promoter: promoter for bacteriophage T3 RNA polymerase
   4832..4848    -  protein_bind   lac operator: The lac repressor binds to the lac operator to inhibit transcription in E. coli. This inhibition can be relieved by adding lactose or isopropyl-β-D-thiogalactopyranoside (IPTG). lac repressor encoded by lacI
   4856..4886    -  promoter       lac promoter: promoter for the E. coli lac operon
   4901..4922    -  protein_bind   CAP binding site: CAP binding activates transcription in the presence of cAMP. E. coli catabolite activator protein
   4935..5027    -  CDS            lacI (fragment): lac repressor; lacI; The lac repressor binds to the lac operator to inhibit transcription in E. coli. This inhibition can be relieved by adding lactose or isopropyl-β-D-thiogalactopyranoside (IPTG).
   5210..5798    -  rep_origin     ori: high-copy-number ColE1/pMB1/pBR322/pUC origin of replication
   5969..6829    -  CDS            AmpR: β-lactamase; bla; confers resistance to ampicillin, carbenicillin, and related antibiotics
   6830..6934    -  promoter       AmpR promoter: bla
   7045..7080    +  CDS            rop (fragment): Rop protein, which maintains plasmids at low copy number; rop
   7182..7231    +  misc_feature   bom (fragment): basis of mobility region from pBR322
   7239..7371    +  promoter       URA3 promoter (fragment): S. cerevisiae URA3
   7371..7463    +  CDS            URA3 (fragment): PYRF_YEAST - Experimental evidence at protein level: Swiss-Prot protein existence level 1. From Saccharomyces cerevisiae (strain ATCC 204508 / S288c) (Baker's yeast).
   7519..7570    +  misc_feature   bom (fragment): basis of mobility region from pBR322
   7598..8026    -  rep_origin     f1 ori (sequence partly withheld): f1 bacteriophage origin of replication; arrow indicates direction of (+) strand synthesis
   8030..8187    -  CDS            lacZα (fragment): LacZα fragment of β-galactosidase; lacZ fragment
   8190..8208    +  promoter       T7 promoter: promoter for bacteriophage T7 RNA polymerase
   8283..8480    -  CDS            DED1 (fragment): DED1_YEAST - Also known as SPP81. Experimental evidence at protein level: Swiss-Prot protein existence level 1. ATP-binding RNA helicase involved in translation initiation. Remodels RNA in response to ADP and ATP concentrations by facilitating disruption, but also formation of RNA duplexes. Has weak ATP-dependent affinity for dsRNA, but strong ATP-dependent affinity for ssRNA. Acts as a virus host factor involved in the replication of the MBV and the L-A viruses by promoting the negative-strand RNA synthesis. May be involved in recognition of the preinitiation complex and DNA binding of the RN
   8476..8808    -  CDS            YO201_YEAST (fragment): Protein uncertain: Swiss-Prot protein existence level 5. From Saccharomyces cerevisiae (strain ATCC 204508 / S288c) (Baker's yeast).
   9582..9600    +  misc_feature   MCS (fragment): pBluescript multiple cloning site
>Addgene plasmid #131771 | EZ-L498 | addgene full sequence | sequence record 257192 | Addgene NGS Result
ATGGCCTCAAACGATTATACCCAACAAGCAACCCAAAGCTATGGGGCCTACCCCACCCAGCCCGGGCAGG
GCTATTCCCAGCAGAGCAGTCAGCCCTACGGACAGCAGAGTTACAGTGGTTATAGCCAGTCCACGGACAC
TTCAGGCTATGGCCAGAGCAGCTATTCTTCTTATGGCCAGAGCCAGAACACAGGCTATGGAACTCAGTCA
ACTCCCCAGGGATATGGCTCGACTGGCGGCTATGGCAGTAGCCAGAGCTCCCAATCGTCTTACGGGCAGC
AGTCCTCCTATCCTGGCTATGGCCAGCAGCCAGCTCCCAGCAGCACCTCGGGAAGTTACGGTAGCAGTTC
TCAGAGCAGCAGCTATGGGCAGCCCCAGAGTGGGAGCTACAGCCAGCAGCCTAGCTATGGTGGACAGCAG
CAAAGCTATGGACAGCAGCAAAGCTATAATCCCCCTCAGGGCTATGGACAGCAGAACCAGTACAACAGCA
GCAGTGGTGGTGGAGGTGGAGGTGGAGGTGGAGGTAACTATGGCCAAGATCAATCCTCCATGAGTAGTGG
TGGTGGCAGTGGTGGCGGTTATGGCAATCAAGACCAGAGTGGTGGAGGTGGCAGCGGTGGCTATGGACAG
CAGGACCGTGGAGGTGGAGGAATGGTGAGCAAGGGCGAGGAGCTGTTCACCGGGGTGGTGCCCATCCTGG
TCGAGCTGGACGGCGACGTAAACGGCCACAAGTTCAGCGTGTCCGGCGAGGGCGAGGGCGATGCCACCTA
CGGCAAGCTGACCCTGAAGTTCATCTGCACCACCGGCAAGCTGCCCGTGCCCTGGCCCACCCTCGTGACC
ACCTTCGGCTACGGCCTGATGTGCTTCGCCCGCTACCCCGACCACATGAAGCAGCACGACTTCTTCAAGT
CCGCCATGCCCGAAGGCTACGTCCAGGAGCGCACCATCTTCTTCAAGGACGACGGCAACTACAAGACCCG
CGCCGAGGTGAAGTTCGAGGGCGACACCCTGGTGAACCGCATCGAGCTGAAGGGCATCGACTTCAAGGAG
GACGGCAACATCCTGGGGCACAAGCTGGAGTACAACTACAACAGCCACAACGTCTATATCATGGCCGACA
AGCAGAAGAACGGCATCAAGGTGAACTTCAAGATCCGCCACAACATCGAGGACGGCAGCGTGCAGCTCGC
CGACCACTACCAGCAGAACACCCCCATCGGCGACGGCCCCGTGCTGCTGCCCGACAACCACTACCTGAGC
TACCAGTCCGCCCTGAGCAAAGACCCCAACGAGAAGCGCGATCACATGGTCCTGCTGGAGTTCGTGACCG
CCGCCGGGATCACTCTCGGCATGGACGAGCTGTACAAGGCGGCCACGCGTATGAGCAATTCAGTTTTGTC
CACTTCTTCCCCAGGTAATATCCAAACTCGGCAGGCGATTCCGGCCCAACTCCTCTATTCCCTCGTCAAC
CAAAAAGCCAGCGGCAAACTTGTGGTACAAAACCCCTTTGACGAATTTGTTTATTGGCAAGTTTATTTGG
GGGATGGTCGTATTCACTTGGCCAACAGCGCCAATGGTTGTTCCGAAAGACTTAATTATCTGATTGGTAG
CACCCTTCGTCAGAAGGGCATTGAACTGCCATCAAGAATTGCTGACGATTATATTTTTCTTTCCGGGCTC
TGGAAAAGGGATGTTTTTTCCTTTCAGCAAACCCGCTCGATTCTGACCCAAGCTAGCCAAGAAGCCTTAG
TTCAGGTACTTTCCTTACCTAAAACATCCTATCGTTTTAATCAAGAAAAAGAACTGAGCGAACTATTTTT
GAATTTAGAGTTAGAAAAAACTATTACCCCCATCAAACATAAAATTCGCTATTGGTGGGAATTGAGGTCC
TATATTAACTCGCCTTTCCAGCGACCCCTAGTGGAAAACTGGCTTAGTCTGCGCCAAAATTTGGTGAAAA
ATAACCTCCATGGCCAACATTGGCTAAAACGCTTCCACACTTGCTTGGAAAATCTAAATTGCTTATATGA
AATTGCCGGGCATTTGGAAATCAGTACTTTGGAGTTGGCATTAATGCTACAGCCCATGGTCAAGACTGGC
GAAATCAAGATGCTGCCTTATCAAGAAATTCAAACGGATGACCGCCCTTTGGTGGCTTATGTTGACCATA
GGGAAGTCCAGCAGCGCATGATGACCTATTCTTTGGAAAAAGAAGGCTATCGAGCCTTAGTACTGGATGA
TCCCTTTCGGGCTTTAACGGTGTTGTTGAATTCTCCCCCCAATCTGATTATCATAAATACTGACTTGCCG
GACATGAACGGTTATCAACTCTGTTCGTTTTGCCGTAAGTCCAATCAACTTAAAGATGTGCCGATCCTAC
TATTGGGGAAAGGTGACAATTTGATCAGCGGTATTCGTATCAAACTTTGTCAAGCTTCTGGGTACTTAAG
TGAGCCTTTTGTTCCAGAAGAATTACTCGATCGGGTGGCAAAACTCCTTCCCACCAATAAAACCAACTCC
TGAGTCGACCTCGAGTAATGATCATGTAATTAGTTATGTCACGCTTACATTCACGCCCTCCCCCCACATC
CGCTCTAACCGAAAAGGAAGGAGTTAGACAACCTGAAGTCTAGGTCCCTATTTATTTTTTTATAGTTATG
TTAGTATTAAGAACGTTATTTATATTTCAAATTTTTCTTTTTTTTCTGTACAGACGCGTGTACGCATGTA
ACATTATACTGAAAACCTTGCTTGAGAAGGTTTTGGGACGCTCGAAGGCTTTAATTTGCGGCCTTATCGC
CGGCGAATAAATTAAGGCGCGCCAACATATCCGGAGGTACCCAAAGCCGAATCCACCACGGTCACCGTTG
TTTCTGAAGAAACCACCACGGCCGCCACCGTTGTTGAAACCACCACGAGGAGCAGAATCGCCTCTTCTGC
CACCACCGTTACGGATGTGAGGTGGAACGTAACCACCACGTCTTTGTTGCCCTTCAGGCATGGAAACTTG
CTCTGCTAACTCAGTCATATTGGATATATGTATTACTTTCTTTATTTTTTGTAGTTTAGTCTTCTATTTC
TTTTATAGTTTGGTATCTTTTTGCAAAAAATTTACCTCTATATCGTGTTCGTGCGTATTTCTTCCTCTAT
AATATGAAAAGAAAGGCAGTAGTCTTGGTTTTCTATTATTCCAAATATTACAAGAATACCCAGAACCACA
AGAAGCAGAAGAAACTAACTGCTTTATATACTTAATTTCCCGCCACAAGCTCATCGCCCAGAAGTTTTTT
TCAGTTTTTCACCTGACAATCTGGCAGCTCGCTGAAAAATTTTCACCTGGGGTCGCCTGCTACGTAGAGT
GATCACGTTTATGAATAGCACATTATATAGTGGCCCAGACGGTCTGATGGTAGTTCATGTAGTTAAGAAT
AAATACTCTGTTTGTGTGATTTCTATGTGTACGTTATCTATATAAATATTGTTGATGGTGGTAGCTGTGG
GCTGTGTTCTATGCTAGGACACCCTTAGTGGATGGAACGTCATCGCGACCCGTAGGTGTTCTTGCCTCTC
TGATGGCGATGGCGAGCGCCTTGAAAGCTGATTCGGAGCGGTGGTGGTCGTTGGTGCCCCGCAGACAGTC
CACATGCATGGTGATACGCGCCTCAGTGGCGAAACTCTCCAAGAAGTGCGGGATCATCTCTGTGGATAGC
TGGCCTATGCGTTCTCGCTTCAGGCCCAGCTCCACCACGGCGAAAGGCCTATTGGAGAAGTCAACCACAG
CGCGGCTCAGCGCCTCGTCCAGTGGTGCAAACCCATGCCCGAACCTCTTGATACCACGCACGGAGCCAAG
CGCCTCCTTGAACGCTTGGCCCAGCGCAATCCCACAGTCCTCAACAGTGTGGTGGTCATCGATGTGCAAG
TCCCCTATACACTCCAGGATCAGAGACCACCCGCCATGCTTCGCCAGCGCAGTCAACATGTGGTCCAAAA
ACCCAACTCCAGTGTGCACATGGATGGTCTGCCCATCACCACTAGCATATTCCTTGCCCAGTATGCTCTC
CCGTACAGAAACAGACCCACCGTCAAGATCCAGCGCCAGCTGTATATTCGTCTCCTGCGTAACCCTCTTA
ACAAACGCCATCCTTTGCTCGATGCTTCTCTTTGCTTCAATTATCTCAACTTTAAGTAAACCTGAAGTAA
ACTAGAACTAGATTAAATCAGAAGGCATCCGCAGCTTTATATACATATAGAGCCTCTTTGCCTTCGTTTA
TCTTGCCTGCTCATTTTTTAGTATATTCTTCGAAGAAATCACATTACTTTATATAATGTATAATTCATTA
TGTGATAATGCCAATCGCTAAGAAAAAAAAAGAGTCATCCGCTAGGTGGAAAAAAAAAAATGAAAATCAT
TACCGAGGCATAAAAAAATATAGAGTGTACTAGAGGAGGCCAAGAGTAATAGAAAAAGAAAATTGCGGGA
AAGGACTGTGTTATGACTTCCCTGACTAATGCCGTGTTCAAACGATACCTGGCAGTGACTCCTAGCGCTC
ACCAAGCTCTTAAAACGAGAATTAAGAAAAAGTCGTCATCTTTCGATAAGTTTTTCCCACAGCAAAGCAA
TAGTAGAAAAAAACAATGGGAAACGTTGAATGAAGACAAAGCGTCGTGGTTTAAAAGGAAATACGCTCAC
GTACATGCTAGGGAACAGGACCGTGCAGCGGCCAGCGTGGCCGTTTAAACATTTAAATGGCCGGCCCAGC
TTTTGTTCCCTTTAGTGAGGGTTAATTCCGAGCTTGGCGTAATCATGGTCATAGCTGTTTCCTGTGTGAA
ATTGTTATCCGCTCACAATTCCACACAACATACGAGCCGGAAGCATAAAGTGTAAAGCCTGGGGTGCCTA
ATGAGTGAGCTAACTCACATTAATTGCGTTGCGCTCACTGCCCGCTTTCCAGTCGGGAAACCTGTCGTGC
CAGCTGCATTAATGAATCGGCCAACGCGCGGGGAGAGGCGGTTTGCGTATTGGGCGCTCTTCCGCTTCCT
CGCTCACTGACTCGCTGCGCTCGGTCGTTCGGCTGCGGCGAGCGGTATCAGCTCACTCAAAGGCGGTAAT
ACGGTTATCCACAGAATCAGGGGATAACGCAGGAAAGAACATGTGAGCAAAAGGCCAGCAAAAGGCCAGG
AACCGTAAAAAGGCCGCGTTGCTGGCGTTTTTCCATAGGCTCCGCCCCCCTGACGAGCATCACAAAAATC
GACGCTCAAGTCAGAGGTGGCGAAACCCGACAGGACTATAAAGATACCAGGCGTTTCCCCCTGGAAGCTC
CCTCGTGCGCTCTCCTGTTCCGACCCTGCCGCTTACCGGATACCTGTCCGCCTTTCTCCCTTCGGGAAGC
GTGGCGCTTTCTCATAGCTCACGCTGTAGGTATCTCAGTTCGGTGTAGGTCGTTCGCTCCAAGCTGGGCT
GTGTGCACGAACCCCCCGTTCAGCCCGACCGCTGCGCCTTATCCGGTAACTATCGTCTTGAGTCCAACCC
GGTAAGACACGACTTATCGCCACTGGCAGCAGCCACTGGTAACAGGATTAGCAGAGCGAGGTATGTAGGC
GGTGCTACAGAGTTCTTGAAGTGGTGGCCTAACTACGGCTACACTAGAAGAACAGTATTTGGTATCTGCG
CTCTGCTGAAGCCAGTTACCTTCGGAAAAAGAGTTGGTAGCTCTTGATCCGGCAAACAAACCACCGCTGG
TAGCGGTGGTTTTTTTGTTTGCAAGCAGCAGATTACGCGCAGAAAAAAAGGATCTCAAGAAGATCCTTTG
ATCTTTTCTACGGGGTCTGACGCTCAGTGGAACGAAAACTCACGTTAAGGGATTTTGGTCATGAGATTAT
CAAAAAGGATCTTCACCTAGATCCTTTTAAATTAAAAATGAAGTTTTAAATCAATCTAAAGTATATATGA
GTAAACTTGGTCTGACAGTTACCAATGCTTAATCAGTGAGGCACCTATCTCAGCGATCTGTCTATTTCGT
TCATCCATAGTTGCCTGACTCCCCGTCGTGTAGATAACTACGATACGGGAGGGCTTACCATCTGGCCCCA
GTGCTGCAATGATACCGCGAGACCCACGCTCACCGGCTCCAGATTTATCAGCAATAAACCAGCCAGCCGG
AAGGGCCGAGCGCAGAAGTGGTCCTGCAACTTTATCCGCCTCCATCCAGTCTATTAATTGTTGCCGGGAA
GCTAGAGTAAGTAGTTCGCCAGTTAATAGTTTGCGCAACGTTGTTGCCATTGCTACAGGCATCGTGGTGT
CACGCTCGTCGTTTGGTATGGCTTCATTCAGCTCCGGTTCCCAACGATCAAGGCGAGTTACATGATCCCC
CATGTTGTGCAAAAAAGCGGTTAGCTCCTTCGGTCCTCCGATCGTTGTCAGAAGTAAGTTGGCCGCAGTG
TTATCACTCATGGTTATGGCAGCACTGCATAATTCTCTTACTGTCATGCCATCCGTAAGATGCTTTTCTG
TGACTGGTGAGTACTCAACCAAGTCATTCTGAGAATAGTGTATGCGGCGACCGAGTTGCTCTTGCCCGGC
GTCAATACGGGATAATACCGCGCCACATAGCAGAACTTTAAAAGTGCTCATCATTGGAAAACGTTCTTCG
GGGCGAAAACTCTCAAGGATCTTACCGCTGTTGAGATCCAGTTCGATGTAACCCACTCGTGCACCCAACT
GATCTTCAGCATCTTTTACTTTCACCAGCGTTTCTGGGTGAGCAAAAACAGGAAGGCAAAATGCCGCAAA
AAAGGGAATAAGGGCGACACGGAAATGTTGAATACTCATACTCTTCCTTTTTCAATATTATTGAAGCATT
TATCAGGGTTATTGTCTCATGAGCGGATACATATTTGAATGTATTTAGAAAAATAAACAAATAGGGGTTC
CGCGCACATTTCCCCGAAAAGTGCCACCTGACGTCCTCGGCGCGTGACGTCTAAGAAACCATTATTATCA
TGACATTAACCTATAAAAATAGGCGTATCACGAGGCCCTTTCGTCTCGCGCGTTTCGGTGATGACGGTGA
AAACCTCTGACACATGCAGCTCCCGGAGACGGTCACAGCTTGTCTGTAAGCGGATGCCGGGAGCAGACAA
GCCCGTCAGGGCGCGTCAGCGGGTGTTGGCGGGTGTCGGGGCTGGCTTAACTATGCGGCATCAGAGCAGA
TTGTACTGAGAGTGCACCATACCACCTTTTCAATTCATCATTTTTTTTTTATTCTTTTTTTTGATTTCGG
TTTCCTTGAAATTTTTTTGATTCGGTAATCTCCGAACAGAAGGAAGAACGAAGGAAGGAGCACAGACTTA
GATTGGTATATATACGCATATTGGGTCAGCAGTACAGAACCCTCGACGAAGTTGTAAGTGGTGGATCAGA
TATCATCATTGTTGGCAGAGGACTTTTCGCCAAGGGTAGAGATCCTAATACTAAACTCACAAATTAGAGC
TTCAATTTAATTATATCAGTTATTACCCTATGCGGTGTGAAATACCGCACAGATGCGTAAGGAGAAAATA
CCGCATCAGGAAATTGTAAGCGTTAATATTTTGTTAAAATTCGCGTTAAATTTTTGTTAAATCAGCTCAT
TTTTTAACCAATAGGCCGAAATCGGCAAAATCCCTTATAAATCAAAAGAATAGACCGAGATAGGGT
[37 nt withheld, positions 7697-7733]
AAAGAACGTGGACTCCAACGTCAAAGG
[49 nt withheld, positions 7761-7809]
T
[91 nt withheld, positions 7811-7901]
G
[124 nt withheld, positions 7903-8026]
CCATTCGCCATTCAGGCTGCGCAACTGTTGGGAAGGGCGATCGGTGCGGGCCTCTTCGCTATTACGCCAG
CTGGCGAAAGGGGGATGTGCTGCAAGGCGATTAAGTTGGGTAACGCCAGGGTTTTCCCAGTCACGACGTT
GTAAAACGACGGCCAGTGAATTGTAATACGACTCACTATAGGGGGCCAGCGTGGCCGTTTAAACATTTAA
ATGGCCGGCCGCTGCCACCGTTGTTTCCACCGAAGAAACCACCGTTGCCGTAACCACCACGACGGTTGTT
GCTAAAGAAGCTGCCACCGCCACGGCCACCGTTGTAGCCGCCGTTGTTGTTATTGTAGTTGCTACTGTTA
TTTCTGGCACTTCTTGGTTTTCCTCTTAAGTGAGGAGGAACATAACCATTCTCGTTGTTGTCGTTGATGC
TTAAATTTTGCACTTGTTCGCTCAGTTCAGCCATAATATGAAATGCTTTTCTTGTTGTTCTTACGGAATA
CCACTTGCCACCTATCACCACAACTAACTTTTTCCCGTTCCTCCATCTCTTTTATATTTTTTTTCTGGAG
TTCAAGAGAAAAAAAAAGAAAAAGCAAAAAGAAAAAAGGAAAGCGCGCCTCGTTCAGAATGACACGTATA
GAATGATGCATTACCTTGTCATCTTCAGTATCATACTGTTCGTATACATACTTACTGACATTCATAGGTA
TACATATATACACATGTATATATATCGTATGCTGCAGCTTTAAATAATCGGTGTCAAGATCTGAGCTCCA
CCGCGGTGGCGGCCGCTTATTTACTCAGGATCCCGCATGTTGCAGGTGGGAGTTCCAGCTCCCGGGAAAC
AGCTGCAAGAATTACTCGTGAGTAAGGAAAGAGTGAGGAACTATCGCATACCTGCATTTAAAGATGCCGA
TTTGGGCGCGAATCCTTTATTTTGGCTTCACCCTCATACTATTATCAGGGCCAGAAAAAGGAAGTGTTTC
CCTCCTTCTTGAATTGATGTTACCCTCATAAAGCACGTGGCCTCTTATCGAGAAAGAAATTACCGTCGCT
CGTGATTTGTTTGCAAAAAGAACAAAACTGAAAAAACCCAGACACGCTCGACTTCCTGTCTTCCTATTGA
TTGCAGCTTCCAATTTCGTCACACAACAAGGTCCTAGCGACGGCTCACAGGTTTTGTAACAAGCAATCGA
AGGTTCTGGAATGGCGGGAAAGGGTTTAGTACCACATGCTATGATGCCCACTGTGATCTCCAGAGCAAAG
TTCGTTCGATCGTACTGTTACTCTCTCTCTTTCAAACAGAATTGTCCGAATCGTGTGACAACAACAGCCT
GTTCTCACACACTCTTTTCTTCTAACCAAGGGGGTGGTTTAGTTTAGTAGAACCTCGTGAAACTTACATT
TACATATATATAAACTTGCATAAATTGGTCAATGCAAGAAATACATATTTGGTCTTTTCTAATTCGTAGT
TTTTCAAGTTCTTAGATGCTTTCTTTTTCTCTTTTTTACAGATCATCAAGGAAGTAATTATCTACTTTTT
ACAACAAATATAAAACACCGCGGTGGCGGCCGCTAAAATC
